>Addgene plasmid #116931 | pRS306-URA3-PHIS3-AqLumSynth –Sapphire | addgene full sequence | sequence record 232728 | Addgene NGS Result
TCGCGCGTTTCGGTGATGACGGTGAAAACCTCTGACACATGCAGCTCCCGGAGACGGTCACAGCTTGTCT
GTAAGCGGATGCCGGGAGCAGACAAGCCCGTCAGGGCGCGTCAGCGGGTGTTGGCGGGTGTCGGGGCTGG
CTTAACTATGCGGCATCAGAGCAGATTGTACTGAGAGTGCACCATACCACCTTTTCAATTCATCATTTTT
TTTTTATTCTTTTTTTTGATTTCGGTTTCCTTGAAATTTTTTTGATTCGGTAATCTCCGAACAGAAGGAA
GAACGAAGGAAGGAGCACAGACTTAGATTGGTATATATACGCATATGTAGTGTTGAAGAAACATGAAATT
GCCCAGTATTCTTAACCCAACTGCACAGAACAAAAACCTGCAGGAAACGAAGATAAATCATGTCGAAAGC
TACATATAAGGAACGTGCTGCTACTCATCCTAGTCCTGTTGCTGCCAAGCTATTTAATATCATGCACGAA
AAGCAAACAAACTTGTGTGCTTCATTGGATGTTCGTACCACCAAGGAATTACTGGAGTTAGTTGAAGCAT
TAGGTCCCAAAATTTGTTTACTAAAAACACATGTGGATATCTTGACTGATTTTTCCATGGAGGGCACAGT
TAAGCCGCTAAAGGCATTATCCGCCAAGTACAATTTTTTACTCTTCGAAGACAGAAAATTTGCTGACATT
GGTAATACAGTCAAATTGCAGTACTCTGCGGGTGTATACAGAATAGCAGAATGGGCAGACATTACGAATG
CACACGGTGTGGTGGGCCCAGGTATTGTTAGCGGTTTGAAGCAGGCGGCAGAAGAAGTAACAAAGGAACC
TAGAGGCCTTTTGATGTTAGCAGAATTGTCATGCAAGGGCTCCCTATCTACTGGAGAATATACTAAGGGT
ACTGTTGACATTGCGAAGAGCGACAAAGATTTTGTTATCGGCTTTATTGCTCAAAGAGACATGGGTGGAA
GAGATGAAGGTTACGATTGGTTGATTATGACACCCGGTGTGGGTTTAGATGACAAGGGAGACGCATTGGG
TCAACAGTATAGAACCGTGGATGATGTGGTCTCTACAGGATCTGACATTATTATTGTTGGAAGAGGACTA
TTTGCAAAGGGAAGGGATGCTAAGGTAGAGGGTGAACGTTACAGAAAAGCAGGCTGGGAAGCATATTTGA
GAAGATGCGGCCAGCAAAACTAAAAAACTGTATTATAAGTAAATGCATGTATACTAAACTCACAAATTAG
AGCTTCAATTTAATTATATCAGTTATTACCCTATGCGGTGTGAAATACCGCACAGATGCGTAAGGAGAAA
ATACCGCATCAGGAAATTGTAAGCGTTAATATTTTGTTAAAATTCGCGTTAAATTTTTGTTAAATCAGCT
CATTTTTTAACCAATAGGCCGAAATCGGCAAAATCCCTTATAAATCAAAAGAATAGACCGAGATAGGGT
[37 nt withheld, positions 1470-1506]
AAAGAACGTGGACTCCAACGTCAAAGG
[49 nt withheld, positions 1534-1582]
T
[91 nt withheld, positions 1584-1674]
G
[124 nt withheld, positions 1676-1799]
CCATTCGCCATTCAGGCTGCGCAACTGTTGGGAAGGGCGATCGGTGCGGGCCTCTTCGCTATTACGCCAG
CTGGCGAAAGGGGGATGTGCTGCAAGGCGATTAAGTTGGGTAACGCCAGGGTTTTCCCAGTCACGACGTT
GTAAAACGACGGCCAGTGAATTGTAATACGACTCACTATAGGGCGAATTGGAGCTCCACCGCGGTGGCGG
CCGCATTACTCTTGGCCTCCTCTAGTACACTCTATATTTTTTTATGCCTCGGTAATGATTTTCGTTTTTT
TTTTCCACCTAGCGGATGACTCTTTTTTTTTCTTAGCGATTGGCATTATCACATAATGAATTATACATTA
TATAAAGTAATGTGATTTCTACGAAGAATATACTAAAAAATGAGCAGGCAAGATAAACGAAGGCAAAGAG
CTCGGTACCCGGGGATCCACTAGTATGCAAATATACGAAGGCAAGCTGACTGCGGAAGGCTTAAGATTCG
GCATTGTAGCTAGTAGGTTTAACCATGCTCTGGTCGATAGGCTAGTTGAAGGAGCAATTGACTGTATCGT
GCGTCATGGTGGTAGAGAAGAGGATATCACGCTAGTCAGGGTTCCCGGTTCTTGGGAAATCCCTGTGGCT
GCTGGGGAATTGGCTAGGAAAGAGGACATTGACGCTGTAATCGCCATTGGTGTACTTATTAGAGGAGCAA
CACCTCATTTCGATTATATAGCAAGTGAAGTCAGCAAAGGACTAGCTAATTTGTCTTTGGAGCTTAGAAA
ACCTATCACTTTCGGTGTTATCACAGCTGACACCTTAGAACAAGCTATAGAACGTGCTGGAACTAAACAT
GGTAATAAAGGATGGGAAGCTGCTCTGTCCGCCATTGAGATGGCAAATTTGTTTAAGAGCTTGAGATCTG
GCAGCGGTAGTGGGTCGGGATCAGGCTCCGGTCGACGGATCCCCGGGTTAATTAAGATGTCTAAAGGTGA
AGAATTATTCACTGGTGTTGTCCCAATTTTGGTTGAATTAGATGGTGATGTTAATGGTCACAAATTTTCT
GTCTCCGGTGAAGGTGAAGGTGATGCTACTTACGGTAAATTGACCTTAAAATTTATTTGTACTACTGGTA
AATTGCCAGTTCCATGGCCAACCTTAGTCACTACTTTTTCTTATGGTGTTCAATGTTTTGCTAGATACCC
AGATCATATGAAACAACATGACTTTTTCAAGTCTGCCATGCCAGAAGGTTATGTTCAAGAAAGAACTATT
TTTTTCAAAGATGACGGTAACTACAAGACCAGAGCTGAAGTCAAGTTTGAAGGTGATACCTTAGTTAATA
GAATCGAATTAAAAGGTATTGATTTTAAAGAAGATGGTAACATTTTAGGTCACAAATTGGAATACAACTT
TAACTCTCACAATGTTTACATCATGGCTGACAAACAAAAGAATGGTATCAAAGTTAACTTCAAAATTAGA
CACAACATTGAAGATGGTTCTGTTCAATTAGCTGACCATTATCAACAAAATACTCCAATTGGTGATGGTC
CAGTCTTGTTACCAGACAACCATTACTTATCCATTCAATCTGCCTTATCCAAAGATCCAAACGAAAAGAG
AGACCACATGGTCTTGTTAGAATTTGTTACTGCTGCTGGTATTACCCATGGTATTGATGAATTGTACAAA
TAAGGCGCGCCATTATAAGTAAATGCATGTATACTAAACTCACAAATTAGAGCTTCAATTTAATTATATC
AGTTATTACCCGGGAATCTCGGTCGTAATGATTTCTATAATGACGAAAAAAAAAAAATTGGAAAGAAAAA
GCTTCATGGCCTTTATAAAAAGGAACTATCCAATACCTCGCCAGAACCAAGTAACAGTATTTTACGGGGC
ACAAATCAAGAACAATAAGACAGGACTGTAAAGATGGACGCATAGCCTCGAGGGGGGGCCCGGTACCAGC
TTTTGTTCCCTTTAGTGAGGGTTAATTTCGAGCTTGGCGTAATCATGGTCATAGCTGTTTCCTGTGTGAA
ATTGTTATCCGCTCACAATTCCACACAACATACGAGCCGGAAGCATAAAGTGTAAAGCCTGGGGTGCCTA
ATGAGTGAGCTAACTCACATTAATTGCGTTGCGCTCACTGCCCGCTTTCCAGTCGGGAAACCTGTCGTGC
CAGCTGCATTAATGAATCGGCCAACGCGCGGGGAGAGGCGGTTTGCGTATTGGGCGCTCTTCCGCTTCCT
CGCTCACTGACTCGCTGCGCTCGGTCGTTCGGCTGCGGCGAGCGGTATCAGCTCACTCAAAGGCGGTAAT
ACGGTTATCCACAGAATCAGGGGATAACGCAGGAAAGAACATGTGAGCAAAAGGCCAGCAAAAGGCCAGG
AACCGTAAAAAGGCCGCGTTGCTGGCGTTTTTCCATAGGCTCCGCCCCCCTGACGAGCATCACAAAAATC
GACGCTCAAGTCAGAGGTGGCGAAACCCGACAGGACTATAAAGATACCAGGCGTTTCCCCCTGGAAGCTC
CCTCGTGCGCTCTCCTGTTCCGACCCTGCCGCTTACCGGATACCTGTCCGCCTTTCTCCCTTCGGGAAGC
GTGGCGCTTTCTCATAGCTCACGCTGTAGGTATCTCAGTTCGGTGTAGGTCGTTCGCTCCAAGCTGGGCT
GTGTGCACGAACCCCCCGTTCAGCCCGACCGCTGCGCCTTATCCGGTAACTATCGTCTTGAGTCCAACCC
GGTAAGACACGACTTATCGCCACTGGCAGCAGCCACTGGTAACAGGATTAGCAGAGCGAGGTATGTAGGC
GGTGCTACAGAGTTCTTGAAGTGGTGGCCTAACTACGGCTACACTAGAAGAACAGTATTTGGTATCTGCG
CTCTGCTGAAGCCAGTTACCTTCGGAAAAAGAGTTGGTAGCTCTTGATCCGGCAAACAAACCACCGCTGG
TAGCGGTGGTTTTTTTGTTTGCAAGCAGCAGATTACGCGCAGAAAAAAAGGATCTCAAGAAGATCCTTTG
ATCTTTTCTACGGGGTCTGACGCTCAGTGGAACGAAAACTCACGTTAAGGGATTTTGGTCATGAGATTAT
CAAAAAGGATCTTCACCTAGATCCTTTTAAATTAAAAATGAAGTTTTAAATCAATCTAAAGTATATATGA
GTAAACTTGGTCTGACAGTTACCAATGCTTAATCAGTGAGGCACCTATCTCAGCGATCTGTCTATTTCGT
TCATCCATAGTTGCCTGACTCCCCGTCGTGTAGATAACTACGATACGGGAGGGCTTACCATCTGGCCCCA
GTGCTGCAATGATACCGCGAGACCCACGCTCACCGGCTCCAGATTTATCAGCAATAAACCAGCCAGCCGG
AAGGGCCGAGCGCAGAAGTGGTCCTGCAACTTTATCCGCCTCCATCCAGTCTATTAATTGTTGCCGGGAA
GCTAGAGTAAGTAGTTCGCCAGTTAATAGTTTGCGCAACGTTGTTGCCATTGCTACAGGCATCGTGGTGT
CACGCTCGTCGTTTGGTATGGCTTCATTCAGCTCCGGTTCCCAACGATCAAGGCGAGTTACATGATCCCC
CATGTTGTGCAAAAAAGCGGTTAGCTCCTTCGGTCCTCCGATCGTTGTCAGAAGTAAGTTGGCCGCAGTG
TTATCACTCATGGTTATGGCAGCACTGCATAATTCTCTTACTGTCATGCCATCCGTAAGATGCTTTTCTG
TGACTGGTGAGTACTCAACCAAGTCATTCTGAGAATAGTGTATGCGGCGACCGAGTTGCTCTTGCCCGGC
GTCAATACGGGATAATACCGCGCCACATAGCAGAACTTTAAAAGTGCTCATCATTGGAAAACGTTCTTCG
GGGCGAAAACTCTCAAGGATCTTACCGCTGTTGAGATCCAGTTCGATGTAACCCACTCGTGCACCCAACT
GATCTTCAGCATCTTTTACTTTCACCAGCGTTTCTGGGTGAGCAAAAACAGGAAGGCAAAATGCCGCAAA
AAAGGGAATAAGGGCGACACGGAAATGTTGAATACTCATACTCTTCCTTTTTCAATATTATTGAAGCATT
TATCAGGGTTATTGTCTCATGAGCGGATACATATTTGAATGTATTTAGAAAAATAAACAAATAGGGGTTC
CGCGCACATTTCCCCGAAAAGTGCCACCTGACGTCTAAGAAACCATTATTATCATGACATTAACCTATAA
AAATAGGCGTATCACGAGGCCCTTTCGTC
Features (pLannotate 1.2.2; 22 found; start..end, strand, type, name):
    137..186     +  misc_feature   bom (fragment): basis of mobility region from pBR322
    194..409     +  promoter       URA3 promoter: S. cerevisiae URA3
    410..1213    +  CDS            URA3: orotidine-5'-phosphate decarboxylase, required for uracil biosynthesis; S. cerevisiae URA3; yeast auxotrophic marker, counterselectable with 5-fluoroorotic acid (5-FOA)
   1292..1343    +  misc_feature   bom (fragment): basis of mobility region from pBR322
   1371..1799    -  rep_origin     f1 ori (sequence partly withheld): f1 bacteriophage origin of replication; arrow indicates direction of (+) strand synthesis
   1803..1960    -  CDS            lacZα (fragment): LacZα fragment of β-galactosidase; lacZ fragment
   1963..1981    +  promoter       T7 promoter: promoter for bacteriophage T7 RNA polymerase
   1990..2013    +  misc_feature   MCS (fragment): pBluescript multiple cloning site
   2031..2217    +  promoter       HIS3 promoter: S. cerevisiae HIS3
   2217..2242    +  misc_feature   MCS (fragment): pUC18/19 multiple cloning site
   2244..2705    +  CDS            ribH: RISB_AQUAE - Experimental evidence at protein level: Swiss-Prot protein existence level 1. Catalyzes the formation of 6,7-dimethyl-8-ribityllumazine by condensation of 5-amino-6-(D-ribitylamino)uracil with 3,4-dihydroxy-2- butanone 4-phosphate. This is the penultimate step in the biosynthesis of riboflavin. From Aquifex aeolicus (strain VF5).
   2766..3482    +  CDS            yeGFP: yeast-enhanced green fluorescent protein codons optimized for translation in S. cerevisiae and C. albicans
   3735..3756    +  misc_feature   MCS (fragment): pBluescript multiple cloning site
   3768..3786    -  promoter       T3 promoter: promoter for bacteriophage T3 RNA polymerase
   3831..3847    -  protein_bind   lac operator: The lac repressor binds to the lac operator to inhibit transcription in E. coli. This inhibition can be relieved by adding lactose or isopropyl-β-D-thiogalactopyranoside (IPTG). lac repressor encoded by lacI
   3855..3885    -  promoter       lac promoter: promoter for the E. coli lac operon
   3900..3921    -  protein_bind   CAP binding site: CAP binding activates transcription in the presence of cAMP. E. coli catabolite activator protein
   3934..4026    -  CDS            lacI (fragment): lac repressor; lacI; The lac repressor binds to the lac operator to inhibit transcription in E. coli. This inhibition can be relieved by adding lactose or isopropyl-β-D-thiogalactopyranoside (IPTG).
   4209..4797    -  rep_origin     ori: high-copy-number ColE1/pMB1/pBR322/pUC origin of replication
   4968..5828    -  CDS            AmpR: β-lactamase; bla; confers resistance to ampicillin, carbenicillin, and related antibiotics
   5829..5933    -  promoter       AmpR promoter: bla
   6028..35      +  CDS            rop (fragment) (across the origin): Rop protein, which maintains plasmids at low copy number; rop
