[The description below was written by a language model from this plasmid's Addgene catalogue record and pLannotate feature annotations shown in this document.]
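Description:
pRS306-URA3-PHIS3-AqLumSynth–Sapphire is a yeast integrative expression vector built on the pRS306 backbone. In keeping with that design, the feature table shows no yeast replication origin (no 2μ or CEN/ARS element), so stable maintenance in Saccharomyces cerevisiae depends on integration into the genome. Transformants are selected through the URA3 marker, which is driven by its own promoter, complements uracil auxotrophy and can be counterselected with 5-FOA. In E. coli the plasmid replicates from a high-copy ColE1/pUC-type origin and is selected with ampicillin via the β-lactamase gene. An f1 origin, lacZα and lac promoter/operator remnants, and flanking T7 and T3 promoters are carried over from the pBluescript-derived polylinker region.

The payload, assembled by Gibson cloning into the polylinker, is the 462 bp ribH coding sequence for lumazine synthase from the hyperthermophilic bacterium Aquifex aeolicus, placed downstream of the S. cerevisiae HIS3 promoter and fused at its C terminus to the fluorescent protein Sapphire. The automated annotation labels the fluorescent protein CDS as yeGFP, which presumably reflects the close similarity of Sapphire, a GFP variant, to that reference. No terminator is annotated after the fusion, although an unannotated stretch follows it.

The stated purpose is expression of the "20 nm GEM" from the HIS3 promoter; lumazine synthase is a self-assembling protein, so the Sapphire fusion yields bright fluorescent particles of defined size. The associated publication concerns mTORC1 control of cytoplasmic crowding, phase separation and biophysical properties, which is consistent with use of these particles as intracellular tracers in living yeast. The sequenced record is 6,028 nt, slightly shorter than the 6,040 bp listed in the catalogue.
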