Addgene plasmid #116931: pRS306-URA3-PHIS3-AqLumSynth –Sapphire
Purpose: Yeast integrative vector for the exression of the 20nm GEM under the HIS3 promoter
Depositing lab: Liam Holt. Depositing organization: NYU Grossman School of Medicine. Publication: mTORC1 Controls Phase Separation and the Biophysical Properties of the Cytoplasm by Tuning Crowding. Delarue M, Brittingham GP, Pfeffer S, Surovtsev IV, Pinglay S, Kennedy KJ, Schaffer M, Gutierrez JI, Sang D, Poterewicz G, Chung JK, Plitzko JM, Groves JT, Jacobs-Wagner C, Engel BD, Holt LJ. Cell. 2018 Jul 12;174(2):338-349.e20. doi: 10.1016/j.cell.2018.05.042. Epub 2018 Jun 21. PubMed 29937223.
Backbone
  Vector backbone: pRS306
  Backbone size w/o insert (bp): 4801
  Total vector size (bp): 6040
  Vector type: Yeast Expression
  Selectable markers: URA3
Growth in bacteria
  Bacterial resistance: Ampicillin, 100 μg/mL
  Growth temperature: 37°C
  Growth strain: DH5alpha
  Copy number: Unknown
Gene/Insert
  Gene/Insert name: lumazine synthase
  Species: Aquifex aeolicus
  Insert size (bp): 462
  Promoter: HIS3
  Tag / fusion protein: Sapphire (C terminal on insert)
  Cloning method: Gibson Cloning
  Sequencing primers: 5′ M13-fwd; 3′ M13-rev
Terms and licenses: Academic/Nonprofit Terms; Industry Terms: Not Available to Industry
How to cite: pRS306-URA3-PHIS3-AqLumSynth –Sapphire was a gift from Liam Holt (Addgene plasmid # 116931 ; http://n2t.net/addgene:116931 ; RRID:Addgene_116931)
